Addgene plasmid #85483: pBad-sfGFP 150TAG
Purpose: Arabinose inducible E. coli codon optimized superfolder GFP with TAG stop codon at position 150
Depositing lab: Ryan Mehl. Depositing organization: Franklin and Marshall College. Publication: Generating permissive site-specific unnatural aminoacyl-tRNA synthetases. Miyake-Stoner SJ, Refakis CA, Hammill JT, Lusic H, Hazen JL, Deiters A, Mehl RA. Biochemistry. 2010 Mar 2;49(8):1667-77. doi: 10.1021/bi901947r. PubMed 20082521.
Backbone
  Vector backbone: pBAD/myc-His A
  Backbone manufacturer: Invitrogen
  Backbone size w/o insert (bp): 4100
  Total vector size (bp): 4900
  Vector type: Bacterial Expression
Growth in bacteria
  Bacterial resistance: Ampicillin, 100 μg/mL
  Growth temperature: 37°C
  Growth strain: DH5alpha
  Copy number: Low Copy
Gene/Insert
  Gene/Insert name: superfolder GFP 150TAG (alt name: sfGFP 150TAG)
  Species: Synthetic
  Insert size (bp): 744
  Mutation: 150TAG (amino acid 150 mutated to stop codon)
  Promoter: Arabinose
  Cloning method: Restriction Enzyme; 5′ cloning site NcoI (not destroyed); 3′ cloning site XhoI (not destroyed)
  Sequencing primers: 5′ pBad forward; 3′ pBad reverse
Terms and licenses: Academic/Nonprofit Terms; Industry Terms: Not Available to Industry
How to cite: pBad-sfGFP 150TAG was a gift from Ryan Mehl (Addgene plasmid # 85483 ; http://n2t.net/addgene:85483 ; RRID:Addgene_85483)
