[The description below was written by a language model from this plasmid's Addgene catalogue record and pLannotate feature annotations shown in this document.]
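Description:
pBad-sfGFP 150TAG is a bacterial expression plasmid built on the commercial pBAD/myc-His A backbone for arabinose-inducible protein production in E. coli. It is propagated through a ColE1/pBR322-type origin, accompanied by the pBR322 bom region and a short rop fragment. The catalogue lists it as low copy, although the automated annotation applies a generic high-copy label to the origin. Selection is by ampicillin, through a β-lactamase gene driven by its own promoter. The catalogue gives a total size of about 4.9 kb, while the sequenced record is 4,737 nt.

The payload is a synthetic, E. coli codon-optimized superfolder GFP gene of about 744 bp, cloned between NcoI and XhoI sites downstream of the araBAD promoter. The divergently transcribed araC gene supplies the regulator that represses the promoter without L-arabinose and activates it when the sugar is present. Transcription ends at the rrnB T1 and T2 terminators, which sit next to a 5S rRNA segment carried over from the rrnB region. The annotation tool labels the coding sequence as oxGFP, which is most likely a closest-match call for a related Aequorea victoria GFP variant; the catalogue identifies it as sfGFP. No epitope or His tag is annotated, so the record does not show whether the backbone's myc-His tags are fused to the insert.

The defining feature is an amber (TAG) stop codon replacing the codon for amino acid 150. Full-length fluorescent protein should therefore form only when the amber codon is suppressed, for instance by an orthogonal aminoacyl-tRNA synthetase/suppressor tRNA pair supplied separately. This fits the associated work on unnatural amino acid synthetases, where fluorescence could serve as a reporter of site-specific incorporation efficiency and fidelity.
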