Features (pLannotate 1.2.2; 11 found; start..end, strand, type, name):
      1..285     +  promoter       araBAD promoter: araBAD; promoter of the L-arabinose operon of E. coli; the araC regulatory gene is transcribed in the opposite direction (Guzman et al., 1995)
    319..1035    +  CDS            oxGFP: oxGFP is a basic (constitutively fluorescent) green fluorescent protein published in 2015, derived from Aequorea victoria.
   1189..1304    +  ncRNA          5S rRNA: Accession: RF00001 - 5S ribosomal RNA
   1308..1394    +  terminator     rrnB T1 terminator: Escherichia coli rrnB; transcription terminator T1 from the E. coli rrnB gene
   1486..1513    +  terminator     rrnB T2 terminator: transcription terminator T2 from the E. coli rrnB gene
   1532..1623    +  promoter       AmpR promoter: bla
   1624..2484    +  CDS            AmpR: β-lactamase; bla; confers resistance to ampicillin, carbenicillin, and related antibiotics
   2655..3243    +  rep_origin     ori: high-copy-number ColE1/pMB1/pBR322/pUC origin of replication
   3429..3569    -  misc_feature   bom: basis of mobility region from pBR322
   3671..3711    -  CDS            rop (fragment): Rop protein, which maintains plasmids at low copy number; rop
   3833..4711    -  CDS            araC: L-arabinose regulatory protein; araC
>Addgene plasmid #85483 | pBad-sfGFP 150TAG | addgene full sequence | sequence record 169848 | Addgene NGS Result
AAGAAACCAATTGTCCATATTGCATCAGACATTGCCGTCACTGCGTCTTTTACTGGCTCTTCTCGCTAAC
CAAACCGGTAACCCCGCTTATTAAAAGCATTCTGTAACAAAGCGGGACCAAAGCCATGACAAAAACGCGT
AACAAAAGTGTCTATAATCACGGCAGAAAAGTCCACATTGATTATTTGCACGGCGTCACACTTTGCTATG
CCATAGCATTTTTATCCATAAGATTAGCGGATCCTACCTGACGCTTTTTATCGCAACTCTCTACTGTTTC
TCCATACCCGTTTTTTGGGCTAACAGGAGGAATTAACCATGGTTAGCAAAGGTGAAGAACTGTTTACCGG
CGTTGTGCCGATTCTGGTGGAACTGGATGGTGATGTGAATGGCCATAAATTTAGCGTTCGTGGCGAAGGC
GAAGGTGATGCGACCAACGGTAAACTGACCCTGAAATTTATTTGCACCACCGGTAAACTGCCGGTTCCGT
GGCCGACCCTGGTGACCACCCTGACCTATGGCGTTCAGTGCTTTAGCCGCTATCCGGATCATATGAAACG
CCATGATTTCTTTAAAAGCGCGATGCCGGAAGGCTATGTGCAGGAACGTACCATTAGCTTCAAAGATGAT
GGCACCTATAAAACCCGTGCGGAAGTTAAATTTGAAGGCGATACCCTGGTGAACCGCATTGAACTGAAAG
GTATTGATTTTAAAGAAGATGGCAACATTCTGGGTCATAAACTGGAATATAATTTCAACAGCCATTAGGT
GTATATTACCGCCGATAAACAGAAAAATGGCATCAAAGCGAACTTTAAAATCCGTCACAACGTGGAAGAT
GGTAGCGTGCAGCTGGCGGATCATTATCAGCAGAATACCCCGATTGGTGATGGCCCGGTGCTGCTGCCGG
ATAATCATTATCTGAGCACCCAGAGCGTTCTGAGCAAAGATCCGAATGAAAAACGTGATCATATGGTGCT
GCTGGAATTTGTTACCGCCGCGGGCATTACCCACGGTATGGATGAACTGTATAAAGGCAGCCACCATCAT
CATCACCATTAAAGCTCGAGATCTGCAGCTGGTACCATATGGGAATTCGAAGCTTGGCTGTTTTGGCGGA
TGAGAGAAGATTTTCAGCCTGATACAGATTAAATCAGAACGCAGAAGCGGTCTGATAAAACAGAATTTGC
CTGGCGGCAGTAGCGCGGTGGTCCCACCTGACCCCATGCCGAACTCAGAAGTGAAACGCCGTAGCGCCGA
TGGTAGTGTGGGGTCTCCCCATGCGAGAGTAGGGAACTGCCAGGCATCAAATAAAACGAAAGGCTCAGTC
GAAAGACTGGGCCTTTCGTTTTATCTGTTGTTTGTCGGTGAACGCTCTCCTGAGTAGGACAAATCCGCCG
GGAGCGGATTTGAACGTTGCGAAGCAACGGCCCGGAGGGTGGCGGGCAGGACGCCCGCCATAAACTGCCA
GGCATCAAATTAAGCAGAAGGCCATCCTGACGGATGGCCTTTTTGCGTTTCTACAAACTCTTTTGTTTAT
TTTTCTAAATACATTCAAATATGTATCCGCTCATGAGACAATAACCCTGATAAATGCTTCAATAATATTG
AAAAAGGAAGAGTATGAGTATTCAACATTTCCGTGTCGCCCTTATTCCCTTTTTTGCGGCATTTTGCCTT
CCTGTTTTTGCTCACCCAGAAACGCTGGTGAAAGTAAAAGATGCTGAAGATCAGTTGGGTGCACGAGTGG
GTTACATCGAACTGGATCTCAACAGCGGTAAGATCCTTGAGAGTTTTCGCCCCGAAGAACGTTTTCCAAT
GATGAGCACTTTTAAAGTTCTGCTATGTGGCGCGGTATTATCCCGTGTTGACGCCGGGCAAGAGCAACTC
GGTCGCCGCATACACTATTCTCAGAATGACTTGGTTGAGTACTCACCAGTCACAGAAAAGCATCTTACGG
ATGGCATGACAGTAAGAGAATTATGCAGTGCTGCCATAACCATGAGTGATAACACTGCGGCCAACTTACT
TCTGACAACGATCGGAGGACCGAAGGAGCTAACCGCTTTTTTGCACAACATGGGGGATCATGTAACTCGC
CTTGATCGTTGGGAACCGGAGCTGAATGAAGCCATACCAAACGACGAGCGTGACACCACGATGCCTGTAG
CAATGGCAACAACGTTGCGCAAACTATTAACTGGCGAACTACTTACTCTAGCTTCCCGGCAACAATTAAT
AGACTGGATGGAGGCGGATAAAGTTGCAGGACCACTTCTGCGCTCGGCCCTTCCGGCTGGCTGGTTTATT
GCTGATAAATCTGGAGCCGGTGAGCGTGGGTCTCGCGGTATCATTGCAGCACTGGGGCCAGATGGTAAGC
CCTCCCGTATCGTAGTTATCTACACGACGGGGAGTCAGGCAACTATGGATGAACGAAATAGACAGATCGC
TGAGATAGGTGCCTCACTGATTAAGCATTGGTAACTGTCAGACCAAGTTTACTCATATATACTTTAGATT
GATTTAAAACTTCATTTTTAATTTAAAAGGATCTAGGTGAAGATCCTTTTTGATAATCTCATGACCAAAA
TCCCTTAACGTGAGTTTTCGTTCCACTGAGCGTCAGACCCCGTAGAAAAGATCAAAGGATCTTCTTGAGA
TCCTTTTTTTCTGCGCGTAATCTGCTGCTTGCAAACAAAAAAACCACCGCTACCAGCGGTGGTTTGTTTG
CCGGATCAAGAGCTACCAACTCTTTTTCCGAAGGTAACTGGCTTCAGCAGAGCGCAGATACCAAATACTG
TCCTTCTAGTGTAGCCGTAGTTAGGCCACCACTTCAAGAACTCTGTAGCACCGCCTACATACCTCGCTCT
GCTAATCCTGTTACCAGTGGCTGCTGCCAGTGGCGATAAGTCGTGTCTTACCGGGTTGGACTCAAGACGA
TAGTTACCGGATAAGGCGCAGCGGTCGGGCTGAACGGGGGGTTCGTGCACACAGCCCAGCTTGGAGCGAA
CGACCTACACCGAACTGAGATACCTACAGCGTGAGCTATGAGAAAGCGCCACGCTTCCCGAAGGGAGAAA
GGCGGACAGGTATCCGGTAAGCGGCAGGGTCGGAACAGGAGAGCGCACGAGGGAGCTTCCAGGGGGAAAC
GCCTGGTATCTTTATAGTCCTGTCGGGTTTCGCCACCTCTGACTTGAGCGTCGATTTTTGTGATGCTCGT
CAGGGGGGCGGAGCCTATGGAAAAACGCCAGCAACGCGGCCTTTTTACGGTTCCTGGCCTTTTGCTGGCC
TTTTGCTCACATGTTCTTTCCTGCGTTATCCCCTGATTCTGTGGATAACCGTATTACCGCCTTTGAGTGA
GCTGATACCGCTCGCCGCAGCCGAACGACCGAGCGCAGCGAGTCAGTGAGCGAGGAAGCGGAAGAGCGCC
TGATGCGGTATTTTCTCCTTACGCATCTGTGCGGTATTTCACACCGCATATGGTGCACTCTCAGTACAAT
CTGCTCTGATGCCGCATAGTTAAGCCAGTATACACTCCGCTATCGCTACGTGACTGGGTCATGGCTGCGC
CCCGACACCCGCCAACACCCGCTGACGCGCCCTGACGGGCTTGTCTGCTCCCGGCATCCGCTTACAGACA
AGCTGTGACCGTCTCCGGGAGCTGCATGTGTCAGAGGTTTTCACCGTCATCACCGAAACGCGCGAGGCAG
CAGATCAATTCGCGCGCGAAGGCGAAGCGGCATGCATAATGTGCCTGTCAAATGGACGAAGCAGGGATTC
TGCAAACCCTATGCTACTCCGTCAAGCCGTCAATTGTCTGATTCGTTACCAATTATGACAACTTGACGGC
TACATCATTCACTTTTTCTTCACAACCGGCACGGAACTCGCTCGGGCTGGCCCCGGTGCATTTTTTAAAT
ACCCGCGAGAAATAGAGTTGATCGTCAAAACCAACATTGCGACCGACGGTGGCGATAGGCATCCGGGTGG
TGCTCAAAAGCAGCTTCGCCTGGCTGATACGTTGGTCCTCGCGCCAGCTTAAGACGCTAATCCCTAACTG
CTGGCGGAAAAGATGTGACAGACGCGACGGCGACAAGCAAACATGCTGTGCGACGCTGGCGATATCAAAA
TTGCTGTCTGCCAGGTGATCGCTGATGTACTGACAAGCCTCGCGTACCCGATTATCCATCGGTGGATGGA
GCGACTCGTTAATCGCTTCCATGCGCCGCAGTAACAATTGCTCAAGCAGATTTATCGCCAGCAGCTCCGA
ATAGCGCCCTTCCCCTTGCCCGGCGTTAATGATTTGCCCAAACAGGTCGCTGAAATGCGGCTGGTGCGCT
TCATCCGGGCGAAAGAACCCCGTATTGGCAAATATTGACGGCCAGTTAAGCCATTCATGCCAGTAGGCGC
GCGGACGAAAGTAAACCCACTGGTGATACCATTCGCGAGCCTCCGGATGACGACCGTAGTGATGAATCTC
TCCTGGCGGGAACAGCAAAATATCACCCGGTCGGCAAACAAATTCTCGTCCCTGATTTTTCACCACCCCC
TGACCGCGAATGGTGAGATTGAGAATATAACCTTTCATTCCCAGCGGTCGGTCGATAAAAAAATCGAGAT
AACCGTTGGCCTCAATCGGCGTTAAACCCGCCACCAGATGGGCATTAAACGAGTATCCCGGCAGCAGGGG
ATCATTTTGCGCTTCAGCCATACTTTTCATACTCCCGCCATTCAGAG
