>Addgene plasmid #85483 | pBad-sfGFP 150TAG | depositor partial sequence | sequence record 165521 | sfGFP 150TAG insert
ATGGTTAGCAAAGGTGAAGAACTGTTTACCGGCGTTGTGCCGATTCTGGTGGAACTGGATGGTGATGTGA
ATGGCCATAAATTTAGCGTTCGTGGCGAAGGCGAAGGTGATGCGACCAACGGTAAACTGACCCTGAAATT
TATTTGCACCACCGGTAAACTGCCGGTTCCGTGGCCGACCCTGGTGACCACCCTGACCTATGGCGTTCAG
TGCTTTAGCCGCTATCCGGATCATATGAAACGCCATGATTTCTTTAAAAGCGCGATGCCGGAAGGCTATG
TGCAGGAACGTACCATTAGCTTCAAAGATGATGGCACCTATAAAACCCGTGCGGAAGTTAAATTTGAAGG
CGATACCCTGGTGAACCGCATTGAACTGAAAGGTATTGATTTTAAAGAAGATGGCAACATTCTGGGTCAT
AAACTGGAATATAATTTCAACAGCCATTAGGTGTATATTACCGCCGATAAACAGAAAAATGGCATCAAAG
CGAACTTTAAAATCCGTCACAACGTGGAAGATGGTAGCGTGCAGCTGGCGGATCATTATCAGCAGAATAC
CCCGATTGGTGATGGCCCGGTGCTGCTGCCGGATAATCATTATCTGAGCACCCAGAGCGTTCTGAGCAAA
GATCCGAATGAAAAACGTGATCATATGGTGCTGCTGGAATTTGTTACCGCCGCGGGCATTACCCACGGTA
TGGATGAACTGTATAAAGGCAGCCACCATCATCATCACCATTAA
